>Addgene plasmid #222617 | pCAG_SRGAP2A_GAP(R527L_K566A) | addgene full sequence | sequence record 440812 | Addgene NGS Result
AAAAAAAATCTAACCTCAAGTCAAGGCTTTTCTATGGAATAAGGAATGGACAGCAGGGGGCTGTTTCATA
TACTGATGACCTCTTTATAGCCAACCTTTGTTCATGGCAGCCAGCATATGGGCATATGTTGCCAAACTCT
AAACCAAATACTCATTCTGATGTTTTAAATGATTTGCCCTCCCATATGTCCTTCCGAGTGAGAGACACAA
AAAATTCCAACACACTATTGCAATGAAAATAAATTTCCTTTATTAGCCAGAAGTCAGATGCTCAAGGGGC
TTCATGATGTCCCCATAATTTTTGGCAGAGGGAAAAAGATCTCAGTGGTATTTGTGAGCCAGGGCATTGG
CCACACCAGCCACCACCTTCTGATAGGCAGCCTGCACCTGAGGAGTGAATTGCGGCCGCTTTACTTGTAC
AGCTCGTCCATGCCGAGAGTGATCCCGGCGGCGGTCACGAACTCCAGCAGGACCATGTGATCGCGCTTCT
CGTTGGGGTCTTTGCTCAGGGCGGACTGGGTGCTCAGGTAGTGGTTGTCGGGCAGCAGCACGGGGCCGTC
GCCGATGGGGGTGTTCTGCTGGTAGTGGTCGGCGAGCTGCACGCTGCCGTCCTCGATGTTGTGGCGGATC
TTGAAGTTCACCTTGATGCCGTTCTTCTGCTTGTCGGCCATGATATAGACGTTGTGGCTGTTGTAGTTGT
ACTCCAGCTTGTGCCCCAGGATGTTGCCGTCCTCCTTGAAGTCGATGCCCTTCAGCTCGATGCGGTTCAC
CAGGGTGTCGCCCTCGAACTTCACCTCGGCGCGGGTCTTGTAGTTGCCGTCGTCCTTGAAGAAGATGGTG
CGCTCCTGGACGTAGCCTTCGGGCATGGCGGACTTGAAGAAGTCGTGCTGCTTCATGTGGTCGGGGTAGC
GGCTGAAGCACTGCACGCCGTAGGTCAGGGTGGTCACGAGGGTGGGCCAGGGCACGGGCAGCTTGCCGGT
GGTGCAGATGAACTTCAGGGTCAGCTTGCCGTAGGTGGCATCGCCCTCGCCCTCGCCGGACACGCTGAAC
TTGTGGCCGTTTACGTCGCCGTCCAGCTCGACCAGGATGGGCACCACCCCGGTGAACAGCTCCTCGCCCT
TGCTCACCATGGTGGCGACCGGTGGATCCCGGGCCCGCGGTACCGTCGATCGAGCGACAGTACAAGACTT
GTCAGTAGACTGTGGGGAAGTTGATGAGTTGACACCAGGGCTAGTGGCATTTGTTTTGGGGAAGACAGTG
GGCTTGGGCCGTGTGGCTGGTGGTTTGACCGGGGCAGCCATCTTGACAGACTTGACAGGCCGGAAGGCGC
AGGCGATGTCCCCAGCAGTACTGGCGCTGCGCTGGAAGGCGGGCTCGGGGTCCTTGAGGAGCTGGGTGTG
CAGAGGGCTGGAGGGCTCTGACGTGGGGGCCACCACTGGGGAGGTTTTGAGGGGCTCCAAGGTGTCCAGA
ACCACGTCAGGGGTGTGTTTGACACTGCTCTGCCGTTCTAGTTCCCGTAGCTCATTCAGGGCCGAGTTCA
TTGTTGCCTCAATATCCTGAGCAATGACCTCAGGGTCCATGGGCCGATGGTTATTGAAGCTTTTTGACCT
TCCCGCTGTGGCAGTCTTCCGGATCTGTGGACTATCCAGCCGATTCTTCAGGGATGAGTGGCGGCTGATG
GAGTTGAGGCTCCCGTGCCCACTGATGGAACACTTATCTGGCCCTTCTTTGGGGAGGCTCTGGCTCATGA
TGGGCTGGGAGGATGGGCGGCAGCTAGCCCCCACCCCTGGGGAGGAGGAGTCAGTCAGGGAACTGCTCAG
CCCATGGCTGTCACTCCGAAAAGTTTTCCGGATGCTCCCAGATTCTGGACGCTTCCTTTGCTTGTTGATG
TTTGCAAGATAAATATCGGCTACATGACCCCCACTGGGACAGCTGGCCCCCGCTCTGGCTGTCACCTTTT
CTTCAGGTGGCTCAGAAATGACCTCAATCTCAGACTTGGGGCTGGACCTCTCCACGACACCGTCCTCGGT
GTCTTGGACCACGATGTACTGATGGGGGATGAGTCCGTCGATGCCATTGTGCCGGCCTTCCCACCAGTCG
TCGGAAGCCCGCTGGTAAAGCAGCAGGGATGCTCCCTTCTTAAAGGACAGCTCTCGGGCTGTCCGGCCCA
CGTAGTCAAACTTGGCAATGGCCTCGATGGGCTCACATTCGTCATCGCTCGTGTGGTGCTCTGCGGTCAC
ATCCTGGGTTGAGTCTTCAACCGAGGTAGTCTCTCCATGAGGGCTATCACAGTAATCCTCCATGCTTCCT
CCTCTGCTGTAGACAGGGCCCTCCAGCTCCCTGGGGCTTGGGAAGATGTTCTCATGCTGGATGATGATGG
TTTTGATCAGCTCATTCACGTGGGCTTGGCAGGACACCTGGTCGTGGCCCTCTGGCACTGACATTAGCGA
GGGCCCGAAGCAGATGGCGAGGTTGTAGGGGTCCATCATGTTCTCTTCACTGAACTGTGATAAATGATTG
AGGAAGGCAAAGAGGTATCTCATGATAATCAGAGTGGTTTTGGGCAGGACTAGGAGGACTTTCCGGATGT
GCAGAGCTCTCTCCTGCAGGTTGTCCATTGTGACGCAGGCCATCAGGTCATGAAAGATGTCCTTGGGGAA
GAGAGGGTGTTCCAGCCCCCGGAAGTAAAGCGCCAGGACACCAGCTATGGAATCCATGTCATGGTCGTTC
TGGTCCCCAGCCAGGGGGTCCTCTCCTCTCTCAAAGGCATTTTTGATGTCATTCACTTCCACCTGGGATC
CTGACACCAGGAAAATTCCTTCATGCTGTAGTCCGTGTCTGCTGATAAACCGGATACAGCTTTCCACCAC
CAGAGGAATTGCCTGGCTGGAGTCCTGTTTCCTCACAGTTGAGCTGCGCCTGGCTAGACTGCAATCTGTC
CGCTGACTTTCTCCCAGGGTTTTCTGCAGAAGGTCATGCTTGGCTTGTAACTTGGTGATGAGGTTCCTGC
CCTCCAGGTACTCTTTCATTTTTGTGAAATAAAACTGCTCTGTCTCTTGCTGGTTGGCTCTCCTCTTAGC
AATGCTGGGCTTGCTCATGAAGGTTTCAGAGACCGTGGACTTGACGGACTCCATGGAGTTGCTGTACTGG
AAGCAGTCAGACACATCAAAGTCCTCGACAGTCACAATGTCCTGGATGGTTTGCAGGGTGGCCTCCATTG
TCTTCTTTACCTCTTCGTTTTCAATCTTTAGAGTGGATAAGCGAGACTGCAGTTGTTGGCATCTCTGTAC
CAGCTCACTCTGGACAGGCTGCTGGGCACAGAGCTGGGAAGCCATATCCCCCATGTGGGGCTGAAACTCA
AACTTCATAGGGGGGCAGAAGACGTTGTTGTACATCTCCATGAGGCGCTGCTTGTCACTGGTGGCATCCA
GGTTTTCTACTGCATTCTCGATGGCATCCAGACCCTCATGCTTCGACTGTTCCAGGTTTAACTCAGCAGA
GAGGAAGGTGCGTAGAGCCCGGTTCAGACTTGCATGGTAGCCTAAGTCACAACACTGATCAATAAGGTCA
GATAGGTCATGGATGTAGTACTTGAAGACAGATGCATTGGTTGCCTCCAAAGCCAGCAAGTACTCATTCC
GGGCTTTGATGGCCTTCAGCTTATTCTCCGTGTACTTGGCTTGACGCTTCTCCTTCATCTTCTCAATCTT
CTTCACTGAGCTCCTCCGGACATGTTTCTCCTCAATGCGAACGTTGGCCGTGGAGTCAGGGGAGCGTGGG
GTCTGCCGGTCCTCCTGCTTTACCGATTTACCAATTTGCTTCTCCTCCTGCTTCTCCGCCTCCTTTAGTT
TGCTCTGAGCACTGATGCTGTCGGCATTGTACATGTGATATGTCTTCATCACCGAGTAGAGCTCGTTCAG
GACCTTCATCAAATCATCTTGGAGCTGCTGGCCGACTTCTTTACTCTTTTTAAAGAGTCTTCCTGAGTCC
TCGCTGACTTGTACAAATCGAGGAATGATATTATTCAGGTAGATGTCACTCAGGGTGGTATGGTCCCTGC
TTTCCCGCTTCACCTGGTTTAAGAGGAGATTCCAGCAGTTGACTGGAGAGAGAACATTCTGATCCTTCTT
GAATTGCTGGTCCTTGGTGCTGCGTGTCTTGGCCAGGAAGCGTTCTGCCAGCTTCTCCAGGTTGCGGGAG
TAGTCCATCTCAATCTCTGCCTTCTTTCGGAAGAAGTCCTGGAGGTCCTGCAACAGTTGCACCCGAAGCT
CACACTGCTGGTCCAGGCATTTCATCTGCTCTGTGAGCTGAGCACGGATCTCTTTGACCTGAGTATCGTA
CTCTGCTATGATCTCCTTATCCTTTTTGAATTTGGCTGGAGACGTCATGAATTAGCTTGAGCTCGAGCAA
TTCTTTGCCAAAATGATGAGACAGCACAATAACCAGCACGTTGCCCAGGAGCTGTAGGAAAAAGAAGAAG
GCATGAACATGGTTAGCAGAGGCTCTAGAGCCGCCGGTCACACGCCAGAAGCCGAACCCCGCCCTGCCCC
GTCCCCCCCGAAGGCAGCCGTCCCCCCGCGGACAGCCCCGAGGCTGGAGAGGGAGAAGGGGACGGCGGCG
CGGCGACGCACGAAGGCCCTCCCCGCCCATTTCCTTCCTGCCGGCGCCGCACCGCTTCGCCCCGCGCCCG
CTAGAGGGGGTGCGGCGGCGCCTCCCAGATTTCGGCTCCGCACAGATTTGGGACAAAGGAAGTCCCTGCG
CCCTCTCGCACGATTACCATAAAAGGCAATGGCTGCGGCTCGCCGCGCCTCGACAGCCGCCGGCGCTCCG
GGGGCCGCCGCGCCCCTCCCCCGAGCCCTCCCCGGCCCGAGGCGGCCCCGCCCCGCCCGGCACCCCCACC
TGCCGCCACCCCCCGCCCGGCACGGCGAGCCCCGCGCCACGCCCCGTACGGAGCCCCGCACCCGAAGCCG
GGCCGTGCTCAGCAACTCGGGGAGGGGGGTGCAGGGGGGGTTGCAGCCCGACCGACGCGCCCACACCCCC
TGCTCACCCCCCCACGCACACACCCCGCACGCAGCCTTTGTTCCCCTCGCAGCCCCCCCCGCACCGCGGG
GCACCGCCCCCGGCCGCGCTCCCCTCGCGCACACTGCGGAGCGCACAAAGCCCCGCGCCGCGCCCGCAGC
GCTCACAGCCGCCGGGCAGCGCGGAGCCGCACGCGGCGCTCCCCACGCACACACACACGCACGCACCCCC
CGAGCCGCTCCCCCCGCACAAAGGGCCCTCCCGGAGCCCCTCAAGGCTTTCACGCAGCCACAGAAAAGAA
ACAAGCCGTCATTAAACCAAGCGCTAATTACAGCCCGGAGGAGAAGGGCCGTCCCGCCCGCTCACCTGTG
GGAGTAACGCGGTCAGTCAGAGCCGGGGCGGGCGGCGCGAGGCGGCGGCGGAGCGGGGCACGGGGCGAAG
GCAGCGCGCAGCGACTCCCGCCCGCCGCGCGCTTCGCTTTTTATAGGGCCGCCGCCGCCGCCGCCTCGCC
ATAAAAGGAAACTTTCGGAGCGCGCCGCTCTGATTGGCTGCCGCCGCACCTCTCCGCCTCGCCCCGCCCC
GCCCCTCGCCCCGCCCCGCCCCGCCTGGCGCGCGCCCCCCCCCCCCCCCCCCCCCCCCCCCGCCCCAAAA
AAATAAAAAAAAAAAAAAAACAAAATTGGGGGGGGGGGGGGGGGGGGGAGGGGGGGGGGGAAGAAGAACG
TGGGGCTCACCTCCCCCATGGGAATAGAGATGCACAATACGTAAATGTACTGCCCAGTAGGAAAGTCCCT
TAAGGATCTAGATTGTGCTTAATGCCAGGCGGGCCATTTACCGTCATTGACGTCAATAGGGGGCGTACTT
GGCATATGATACACTTGATGTACTGCCAAGTGGGCAGTTTACCGTAAATACTCCACCCATTGACGTCAAT
GGAAAGTCCCTATTGGCGTTACTATGGGAACATACGTCATTATTGACGTCAATGGGCGGGGGTCGTTGGG
CGGTCAGCCAGGCGGGCCATTTACCGTAAGTTATGTAACGCGGAACTCCATATATGGGCTATGAACTAAT
GACCCCGTAATTGATTACTATTAATAACTAGTCAATAATCAATGTCGACCCAGGTGGCACTTTTCGGGGA
AATGTGCGCGGAACCCCTATTTGTTTATTTTTCTAAATACATTCAAATATGTATCCGCTCATGAGACAAT
AACCCTGATAAATGCTTCAATAATATTGAAAAAGGAAGAGTATGAGTATTCAACATTTCCGTGTCGCCCT
TATTCCCTTTTTTGCGGCATTTTGCCTTCCTGTTTTTGCTCACCCAGAAACGCTGGTGAAAGTAAAAGAT
GCTGAAGATCAGTTGGGTGCACGAGTGGGTTACATCGAACTGGATCTCAACAGCGGTAAGATCCTTGAGA
GTTTTCGCCCCGAAGAACGTTTTCCAATGATGAGCACTTTTAAAGTTCTGCTATGTGGCGCGGTATTATC
CCGTATTGACGCCGGGCAAGAGCAACTCGGTCGCCGCATACACTATTCTCAGAATGACTTGGTTGAGTAC
TCACCAGTCACAGAAAAGCATCTTACGGATGGCATGACAGTAAGAGAATTATGCAGTGCTGCCATAACCA
TGAGTGATAACACTGCGGCCAACTTACTTCTGACAACGATCGGAGGACCGAAGGAGCTAACCGCTTTTTT
GCACAACATGGGGGATCATGTAACTCGCCTTGATCGTTGGGAACCGGAGCTGAATGAAGCCATACCAAAC
GACGAGCGTGACACCACGATGCCTGTAGCAATGGCAACAACGTTGCGCAAACTATTAACTGGCGAACTAC
TTACTCTAGCTTCCCGGCAACAATTAATAGACTGGATGGAGGCGGATAAAGTTGCAGGACCACTTCTGCG
CTCGGCCCTTCCGGCTGGCTGGTTTATTGCTGATAAATCTGGAGCCGGTGAGCGTGGGTCTCGCGGTATC
ATTGCAGCACTGGGGCCAGATGGTAAGCCCTCCCGTATCGTAGTTATCTACACGACGGGGAGTCAGGCAA
CTATGGATGAACGAAATAGACAGATCGCTGAGATAGGTGCCTCACTGATTAAGCATTGGTAACTGTCAGA
CCAAGTTTACTCATATATACTTTAGATTGATTTAAAACTTCATTTTTAATTTAAAAGGATCTAGGTGAAG
ATCCTTTTTGATAATCTCATGACCAAAATCCCTTAACGTGAGTTTTCGTTCCACTGAGCGTCAGACCCCG
TAGAAAAGATCAAAGGATCTTCTTGAGATCCTTTTTTTCTGCGCGTAATCTGCTGCTTGCAAACAAAAAA
ACCACCGCTACCAGCGGTGGTTTGTTTGCCGGATCAAGAGCTACCAACTCTTTTTCCGAAGGTAACTGGC
TTCAGCAGAGCGCAGATACCAAATACTGTTCTTCTAGTGTAGCCGTAGTTAGGCCACCACTTCAAGAACT
CTGTAGCACCGCCTACATACCTCGCTCTGCTAATCCTGTTACCAGTGGCTGCTGCCAGTGGCGATAAGTC
GTGTCTTACCGGGTTGGACTCAAGACGATAGTTACCGGATAAGGCGCAGCGGTCGGGCTGAACGGGGGGT
TCGTGCACACAGCCCAGCTTGGAGCGAACGACCTACACCGAACTGAGATACCTACAGCGTGAGCTATGAG
AAAGCGCCACGCTTCCCGAAGGGAGAAAGGCGGACAGGTATCCGGTAAGCGGCAGGGTCGGAACAGGAGA
GCGCACGAGGGAGCTTCCAGGGGGAAACGCCTGGTATCTTTATAGTCCTGTCGGGTTTCGCCACCTCTGA
CTTGAGCGTCGATTTTTGTGATGCTCGTCAGGGGGGCGGAGCCTATGGAAAAACGCCAGCAACGCGGCCT
TTTTACGGTTCCTGGCCTTTTGCTGGCCTTTTGCTCACATGTTCTTTCCTGCGTTATCCCCTGATTCTGT
GGATAACCGTATTACCGCCTTTGAGTGAGCTGATACCGCTCGCCGCAGCCGAACGACCGAGCGCAGCGAG
TCAGTGAGCGAGGAAGCGGAAGAGCGCCCAATACGCAAACCGCCTCTCCCCGCGCGTTGGCCGATTCATT
AATGCAGCGGATCCAGACATGATAAGATACATTGATGAGTTTGGACAAACCACAACTAGAATGCAGTGAA
AAAAATGCTTTATTTGTGAAATTTGTGATGCTATTGCTTTATTTGTAACCATTATAAGCTGCAATAAACA
AGTTAGCTTTTTGCAAAAGCCTAGGCCTCCAAAAAAGCCTCCTCACTACTTCTGGAATAGCTCAGAGGCC
GAGGCGGCCTCGGCCTCTGCATAAATAAAAAAAATTAGTCAGCCATGGGGCGGAGAATGGGCGGAACTGG
GCGGAGTTAGGGGCGGGATGGGCGGAGTTAGGGGCGGGACTATGGTTGCTGACTAATTGAGATGCGGATC
CGCTGGCACGACAGGTTTCCCGACTGGAAAGCGGGCAGTGAGCGCAACGCAATTAATGTGAGTTAGCTCA
CTCATTAGGCACCCCAGGCTTTACACTTTATGCTTCCGGCTCGTATGTTGTGTGGAATTGTGAGCGGATA
ACAATTTCACACAGGAAACAGCTATGACCATGATTACGCCAAGCTGGTCGACGGTGCACCGTCGACCAGC
TGGTCGACGGTGCAGGTCGAGGGATCTCCATAAGAGAAGAGGGACAGCTATGACTGGGAGTAGTCAGGAG
AGGAGGAAAAATCTGGCTAGTAAAACATGTAAGGAAAATTTTAGGGATGTTAAAGAAAAAAATAACACAA
AACAAAATAT
Features (pLannotate 1.2.2; 20 found; start..end, strand, type, name):
    199..254     -  polyA_signal   β-globin poly(A) signal: rabbit β-globin polyadenylation signal (Gil and Proudfoot, 1987)
    325..402     -  CDS            HBB (fragment): HBB_PONPY - Experimental evidence at transcript level: Swiss-Prot protein existence level 2. Involved in oxygen transport from the lung to the various peripheral tissues. From Pongo pygmaeus (Bornean orangutan).
    411..1130    -  CDS            EGFP: the original enhanced GFP (Yang et al., 1996) mammalian codon-optimized
   1138..1169    -  misc_feature   MCS (fragment): multiple cloning site
   1176..4388    -  CDS            SRGAP2: SRGP2_HUMAN - Also known as ARHGAP34, FNBP2, KIAA0456, SRGAP2A. Experimental evidence at protein level: Swiss-Prot protein existence level 1. RAC1 GTPase activating protein (GAP) that binds and deforms membranes, and regulates actin dynamics to regulate cell migration and differentiation. Plays an important role in different aspects of neuronal morphogenesis and migration mainly during development of the cerebral cortex. This includes the biogenesis of neurites, where it is required for both axons and dendrites outgrowth, and the maturation of the dendritic spines. Also stimulates the branchin
   4462..5478    -  intron         chimeric intron: chimera between introns from chicken β-actin and rabbit β-globin
   5479..5622    -  promoter       chicken β-actin promoter (fragment): contains a 21-bp deletion relative to the standard chicken β-actin promoter
   5697..5718    +  promoter       chicken β-actin promoter (fragment): contains a 21-bp deletion relative to the standard chicken β-actin promoter
   5776..6136    -  enhancer       CMV enhancer: human cytomegalovirus immediate early enhancer
   6167..6271    +  promoter       AmpR promoter: bla
   6272..7132    +  CDS            AmpR: β-lactamase; bla; confers resistance to ampicillin, carbenicillin, and related antibiotics
   7303..7891    +  rep_origin     ori: high-copy-number ColE1/pMB1/pBR322/pUC origin of replication
   8074..8128    +  CDS            lacI (fragment): lac repressor; lacI; The lac repressor binds to the lac operator to inhibit transcription in E. coli. This inhibition can be relieved by adding lactose or isopropyl-β-D-thiogalactopyranoside (IPTG).
   8130..8264    -  polyA_signal   SV40 poly(A) signal: SV40 polyadenylation signal
   8284..8419    -  rep_origin     SV40 ori: SV40 origin of replication
   8443..8465    -  promoter       SV40 promoter (fragment): SV40 enhancer and early promoter
   8472..8511    +  CDS            lacI (fragment): lac repressor; lacI; The lac repressor binds to the lac operator to inhibit transcription in E. coli. This inhibition can be relieved by adding lactose or isopropyl-β-D-thiogalactopyranoside (IPTG).
   8524..8545    +  protein_bind   CAP binding site: CAP binding activates transcription in the presence of cAMP. E. coli catabolite activator protein
   8560..8590    +  promoter       lac promoter: promoter for the E. coli lac operon
   8598..8614    +  protein_bind   lac operator: The lac repressor binds to the lac operator to inhibit transcription in E. coli. This inhibition can be relieved by adding lactose or isopropyl-β-D-thiogalactopyranoside (IPTG). lac repressor encoded by lacI
