>Addgene plasmid #222617 | pCAG_SRGAP2A_GAP(R527L_K566A) | addgene full sequence | sequence record 448408 | Addgene NGS Result
AAAAAAAATCTAACCTCAAGTCAAGGCTTTTCTATGGAATAAGGAATGGACAGCAGGGGGCTGTTTCATA
TACTGATGACCTCTTTATAGCCAACCTTTGTTCATGGCAGCCAGCATATGGGCATATGTTGCCAAACTCT
AAACCAAATACTCATTCTGATGTTTTAAATGATTTGCCCTCCCATATGTCCTTCCGAGTGAGAGACACAA
AAAATTCCAACACACTATTGCAATGAAAATAAATTTCCTTTATTAGCCAGAAGTCAGATGCTCAAGGGGC
TTCATGATGTCCCCATAATTTTTGGCAGAGGGAAAAAGATCTCAGTGGTATTTGTGAGCCAGGGCATTGG
CCACACCAGCCACCACCTTCTGATAGGCAGCCTGCACCTGAGGAGTGAATTGCGGCCGCTTTACTTGTAC
AGCTCGTCCATGCCGAGAGTGATCCCGGCGGCGGTCACGAACTCCAGCAGGACCATGTGATCGCGCTTCT
CGTTGGGGTCTTTGCTCAGGGCGGACTGGGTGCTCAGGTAGTGGTTGTCGGGCAGCAGCACGGGGCCGTC
GCCGATGGGGGTGTTCTGCTGGTAGTGGTCGGCGAGCTGCACGCTGCCGTCCTCGATGTTGTGGCGGATC
TTGAAGTTCACCTTGATGCCGTTCTTCTGCTTGTCGGCCATGATATAGACGTTGTGGCTGTTGTAGTTGT
ACTCCAGCTTGTGCCCCAGGATGTTGCCGTCCTCCTTGAAGTCGATGCCCTTCAGCTCGATGCGGTTCAC
CAGGGTGTCGCCCTCGAACTTCACCTCGGCGCGGGTCTTGTAGTTGCCGTCGTCCTTGAAGAAGATGGTG
CGCTCCTGGACGTAGCCTTCGGGCATGGCGGACTTGAAGAAGTCGTGCTGCTTCATGTGGTCGGGGTAGC
GGCTGAAGCACTGCACGCCGTAGGTCAGGGTGGTCACGAGGGTGGGCCAGGGCACGGGCAGCTTGCCGGT
GGTGCAGATGAACTTCAGGGTCAGCTTGCCGTAGGTGGCATCGCCCTCGCCCTCGCCGGACACGCTGAAC
TTGTGGCCGTTTACGTCGCCGTCCAGCTCGACCAGGATGGGCACCACCCCGGTGAACAGCTCCTCGCCCT
TGCTCACCATGGTGGCGACCGGTGGATCCCGGGCCCGCGGTACCGTCGATCGAGCGACAGTACAAGACTT
GTCAGTAGACTGTGGGGAAGTTGATGAGTTGACACCAGGGCTAGTGGCATTTGTTTTGGGGAAGACAGTG
GGCTTGGGCCGTGTGGCTGGTGGTTTGACCGGGGCAGCCATCTTGACAGACTTGACAGGCCGGAAGGCGC
AGGCGATGTCCCCAGCAGTACTGGCGCTGCGCTGGAAGGCGGGCTCGGGGTCCTTGAGGAGCTGGGTGTG
CAGAGGGCTGGAGGGCTCTGACGTGGGGGCCACCACTGGGGAGGTTTTGAGGGGCTCCAAGGTGTCCAGA
ACCACGTCAGGGGTGTGTTTGACACTGCTCTGCCGTTCTAGTTCCCGTAGCTCATTCAGGGCCGAGTTCA
TTGTTGCCTCAATATCCTGAGCAATGACCTCAGGGTCCATGGGCCGATGGTTATTGAAGCTTTTTGACCT
TCCCGCTGTGGCAGTCTTCCGGATCTGTGGACTATCCAGCCGATTCTTCAGGGATGAGTGGCGGCTGATG
GAGTTGAGGCTCCCGTGCCCACTGATGGAACACTTATCTGGCCCTTCTTTGGGGAGGCTCTGGCTCATGA
TGGGCTGGGAGGATGGGCGGCAGCTAGCCCCCACCCCTGGGGAGGAGGAGTCAGTCAGGGAACTGCTCAG
CCCATGGCTGTCACTCCGAAAAGTTTTCCGGATGCTCCCAGATTCTGGACGCTTCCTTTGCTTGTTGATG
TTTGCAAGATAAATATCGGCTACATGACCCCCACTGGGACAGCTGGCCCCCGCTCTGGCTGTCACCTTTT
CTTCAGGTGGCTCAGAAATGACCTCAATCTCAGACTTGGGGCTGGACCTCTCCACGACACCGTCCTCGGT
GTCTTGGACCACGATGTACTGATGGGGGATGAGTCCGTCGATGCCATTGTGCCGGCCTTCCCACCAGTCG
TCGGAAGCCCGCTGGTAAAGCAGCAGGGATGCTCCCTTCTTAAAGGACAGCTCTCGGGCTGTCCGGCCCA
CGTAGTCAAACTTGGCAATGGCCTCGATGGGCTCACATTCGTCATCGCTCGTGTGGTGCTCTGCGGTCAC
ATCCTGGGTTGAGTCTTCAACCGAGGTAGTCTCTCCATGAGGGCTATCACAGTAATCCTCCATGCTTCCT
CCTCTGCTGTAGACAGGGCCCTCCAGCTCCCTGGGGCTTGGGAAGATGTTCTCATGCTGGATGATGATGG
TTTTGATCAGCTCATTCACGTGGGCTTGGCAGGACACCTGGTCGTGGCCCTCTGGCACTGACATTAGCGA
GGGCCCGAAGCAGATGGCGAGGTTGTAGGGGTCCATCATGTTCTCTTCACTGAACTGTGATAAATGATTG
AGGAAGGCAAAGAGGTATCTCATGATAATCAGAGTGGTTTTGGGCAGGACTAGGAGGACTTTCCGGATGT
GCAGAGCTCTCTCCTGCAGGTTGTCCATTGTGACGCAGGCCATCAGGTCATGAAAGATGTCCTTGGGGAA
GAGAGGGTGTTCCAGCCCCCGGAAGTAAAGCGCCAGGACACCAGCTATGGAATCCATGTCATGGTCGTTC
TGGTCCCCAGCCAGGGGGTCCTCTCCTCTCTCAAAGGCATTTTTGATGTCATTCACTTCCACCTGGGATC
CTGACACCAGGAAAATTCCTTCATGCTGTAGTCCGTGTCTGCTGATAAACCGGATACAGCTTTCCACCAC
CAGAGGAATTGCCTGGCTGGAGTCCTGTTTCCTCACAGTTGAGCTGCGCCTGGCTAGACTGCAATCTGTC
CGCTGACTTTCTCCCAGGGTTTTCTGCAGAAGGTCATGCTTGGCTTGTAACTTGGTGATGAGGTTCCTGC
CCTCCAGGTACTCTTTCATTTTTGTGAAATAAAACTGCTCTGTCTCTTGCTGGTTGGCTCTCCTCTTAGC
AATGCTGGGCTTGCTCATGAAGGTTTCAGAGACCGTGGACTTGACGGACTCCATGGAGTTGCTGTACTGG
AAGCAGTCAGACACATCAAAGTCCTCGACAGTCACAATGTCCTGGATGGTTTGCAGGGTGGCCTCCATTG
TCTTCTTTACCTCTTCGTTTTCAATCTTTAGAGTGGATAAGCGAGACTGCAGTTGTTGGCATCTCTGTAC
CAGCTCACTCTGGACAGGCTGCTGGGCACAGAGCTGGGAAGCCATATCCCCCATGTGGGGCTGAAACTCA
AACTTCATAGGGGGGCAGAAGACGTTGTTGTACATCTCCATGAGGCGCTGCTTGTCACTGGTGGCATCCA
GGTTTTCTACTGCATTCTCGATGGCATCCAGACCCTCATGCTTCGACTGTTCCAGGTTTAACTCAGCAGA
GAGGAAGGTGCGTAGAGCCCGGTTCAGACTTGCATGGTAGCCTAAGTCACAACACTGATCAATAAGGTCA
GATAGGTCATGGATGTAGTACTTGAAGACAGATGCATTGGTTGCCTCCAAAGCCAGCAAGTACTCATTCC
GGGCTTTGATGGCCTTCAGCTTATTCTCCGTGTACTTGGCTTGACGCTTCTCCTTCATCTTCTCAATCTT
CTTCACTGAGCTCCTCCGGACATGTTTCTCCTCAATGCGAACGTTGGCCGTGGAGTCAGGGGAGCGTGGG
GTCTGCCGGTCCTCCTGCTTTACCGATTTACCAATTTGCTTCTCCTCCTGCTTCTCCGCCTCCTTTAGTT
TGCTCTGAGCACTGATGCTGTCGGCATTGTACATGTGATATGTCTTCATCACCGAGTAGAGCTCGTTCAG
GACCTTCATCAAATCATCTTGGAGCTGCTGGCCGACTTCTTTACTCTTTTTAAAGAGTCTTCCTGAGTCC
TCGCTGACTTGTACAAATCGAGGAATGATATTATTCAGGTAGATGTCACTCAGGGTGGTATGGTCCCTGC
TTTCCCGCTTCACCTGGTTTAAGAGGAGATTCCAGCAGTTGACTGGAGAGAGAACATTCTGATCCTTCTT
GAATTGCTGGTCCTTGGTGCTGCGTGTCTTGGCCAGGAAGCGTTCTGCCAGCTTCTCCAGGTTGCGGGAG
TAGTCCATCTCAATCTCTGCCTTCTTTCGGAAGAAGTCCTGGAGGTCCTGCAACAGTTGCACCCGAAGCT
CACACTGCTGGTCCAGGCATTTCATCTGCTCTGTGAGCTGAGCACGGATCTCTTTGACCTGAGTATCGTA
CTCTGCTATGATCTCCTTATCCTTTTTGAATTTGGCTGGAGACGTCATGAATTAGCTTGAGCTCGAGCAA
TTCTTTGCCAAAATGATGAGACAGCACAATAACCAGCACGTTGCCCAGGAGCTGTAGGAAAAAGAAGAAG
GCATGAACATGGTTAGCAGAGGCTCTAGAGCCGCCGGTCACACGCCAGAAGCCGAACCCCGCCCTGCCCC
GTCCCCCCCGAAGGCAGCCGTCCCCCCGCGGACAGCCCCGAGGCTGGAGAGGGAGAAGGGGACGGCGGCG
CGGCGACGCACGAAGGCCCTCCCCGCCCATTTCCTTCCTGCCGGCGCCGCACCGCTTCGCCCCGCGCCCG
CTAGAGGGGGTGCGGCGGCGCCTCCCAGATTTCGGCTCCGCACAGATTTGGGACAAAGGAAGTCCCTGCG
CCCTCTCGCACGATTACCATAAAAGGCAATGGCTGCGGCTCGCCGCGCCTCGACAGCCGCCGGCGCTCCG
GGGGCCGCCGCGCCCCTCCCCCGAGCCCTCCCCGGCCCGAGGCGGCCCCGCCCCGCCCGGCACCCCCACC
TGCCGCCACCCCCCGCCCGGCACGGCGAGCCCCGCGCCACGCCCCGTACGGAGCCCCGCACCCGAAGCCG
GGCCGTGCTCAGCAACTCGGGGAGGGGGGTGCAGGGGGGGTTGCAGCCCGACCGACGCGCCCACACCCCC
TGCTCACCCCCCCACGCACACACCCCGCACGCAGCCTTTGTTCCCCTCGCAGCCCCCCCCGCACCGCGGG
GCACCGCCCCCGGCCGCGCTCCCCTCGCGCACACTGCGGAGCGCACAAAGCCCCGCGCCGCGCCCGCAGC
GCTCACAGCCGCCGGGCAGCGCGGAGCCGCACGCGGCGCTCCCCACGCACACACACACGCACGCACCCCC
CGAGCCGCTCCCCCCGCACAAAGGGCCCTCCCGGAGCCCCTCAAGGCTTTCACGCAGCCACAGAAAAGAA
ACAAGCCGTCATTAAACCAAGCGCTAATTACAGCCCGGAGGAGAAGGGCCGTCCCGCCCGCTCACCTGTG
GGAGTAACGCGGTCAGTCAGAGCCGGGGCGGGCGGCGCGAGGCGGCGGCGGAGCGGGGCACGGGGCGAAG
GCAGCGCGCAGCGACTCCCGCCCGCCGCGCGCTTCGCTTTTTATAGGGCCGCCGCCGCCGCCGCCTCGCC
ATAAAAGGAAACTTTCGGAGCGCGCCGCTCTGATTGGCTGCCGCCGCACCTCTCCGCCTCGCCCCGCCCC
GCCCCTCGCCCCGCCCCGCCCCGCCTGGCGCGCGCCCCCCCCCCCCCCCGCCCCCATCGCTGCACAAAAT
AATTAAAAAATAAATAAATACAAAATTGGGGGTGGGGAGGGGGGGGAGATGGGGAGAGTGAAGCAGAACG
TGGGGCTCACCTCGACCATGGTAATAGCGATGACTAATACGTAGATGTACTGCCAAGTAGGAAAGTCCCA
TAAGGTCATGTACTGGGCATAATGCCAGGCGGGCCATTTACCGTCATTGACGTCAATAGGGGGCGTACTT
GGCATATGATACACTTGATGTACTGCCAAGTGGGCAGTTTACCGTAAATACTCCACCCATTGACGTCAAT
GGAAAGTCCCTATTGGCGTTACTATGGGAACATACGTCATTATTGACGTCAATGGGCGGGGGTCGTTGGG
CGGTCAGCCAGGCGGGCCATTTACCGTAAGTTATGTAACGCGGAACTCCATATATGGGCTATGAACTAAT
GACCCCGTAATTGATTACTATTAATAACTAGTCAATAATCAATGTCGACCCAGGTGGCACTTTTCGGGGA
AATGTGCGCGGAACCCCTATTTGTTTATTTTTCTAAATACATTCAAATATGTATCCGCTCATGAGACAAT
AACCCTGATAAATGCTTCAATAATATTGAAAAAGGAAGAGTATGAGTATTCAACATTTCCGTGTCGCCCT
TATTCCCTTTTTTGCGGCATTTTGCCTTCCTGTTTTTGCTCACCCAGAAACGCTGGTGAAAGTAAAAGAT
GCTGAAGATCAGTTGGGTGCACGAGTGGGTTACATCGAACTGGATCTCAACAGCGGTAAGATCCTTGAGA
GTTTTCGCCCCGAAGAACGTTTTCCAATGATGAGCACTTTTAAAGTTCTGCTATGTGGCGCGGTATTATC
CCGTATTGACGCCGGGCAAGAGCAACTCGGTCGCCGCATACACTATTCTCAGAATGACTTGGTTGAGTAC
TCACCAGTCACAGAAAAGCATCTTACGGATGGCATGACAGTAAGAGAATTATGCAGTGCTGCCATAACCA
TGAGTGATAACACTGCGGCCAACTTACTTCTGACAACGATCGGAGGACCGAAGGAGCTAACCGCTTTTTT
GCACAACATGGGGGATCATGTAACTCGCCTTGATCGTTGGGAACCGGAGCTGAATGAAGCCATACCAAAC
GACGAGCGTGACACCACGATGCCTGTAGCAATGGCAACAACGTTGCGCAAACTATTAACTGGCGAACTAC
TTACTCTAGCTTCCCGGCAACAATTAATAGACTGGATGGAGGCGGATAAAGTTGCAGGACCACTTCTGCG
CTCGGCCCTTCCGGCTGGCTGGTTTATTGCTGATAAATCTGGAGCCGGTGAGCGTGGGTCTCGCGGTATC
ATTGCAGCACTGGGGCCAGATGGTAAGCCCTCCCGTATCGTAGTTATCTACACGACGGGGAGTCAGGCAA
CTATGGATGAACGAAATAGACAGATCGCTGAGATAGGTGCCTCACTGATTAAGCATTGGTAACTGTCAGA
CCAAGTTTACTCATATATACTTTAGATTGATTTAAAACTTCATTTTTAATTTAAAAGGATCTAGGTGAAG
ATCCTTTTTGATAATCTCATGACCAAAATCCCTTAACGTGAGTTTTCGTTCCACTGAGCGTCAGACCCCG
TAGAAAAGATCAAAGGATCTTCTTGAGATCCTTTTTTTCTGCGCGTAATCTGCTGCTTGCAAACAAAAAA
ACCACCGCTACCAGCGGTGGTTTGTTTGCCGGATCAAGAGCTACCAACTCTTTTTCCGAAGGTAACTGGC
TTCAGCAGAGCGCAGATACCAAATACTGTTCTTCTAGTGTAGCCGTAGTTAGGCCACCACTTCAAGAACT
CTGTAGCACCGCCTACATACCTCGCTCTGCTAATCCTGTTACCAGTGGCTGCTGCCAGTGGCGATAAGTC
GTGTCTTACCGGGTTGGACTCAAGACGATAGTTACCGGATAAGGCGCAGCGGTCGGGCTGAACGGGGGGT
TCGTGCACACAGCCCAGCTTGGAGCGAACGACCTACACCGAACTGAGATACCTACAGCGTGAGCTATGAG
AAAGCGCCACGCTTCCCGAAGGGAGAAAGGCGGACAGGTATCCGGTAAGCGGCAGGGTCGGAACAGGAGA
GCGCACGAGGGAGCTTCCAGGGGGAAACGCCTGGTATCTTTATAGTCCTGTCGGGTTTCGCCACCTCTGA
CTTGAGCGTCGATTTTTGTGATGCTCGTCAGGGGGGCGGAGCCTATGGAAAAACGCCAGCAACGCGGCCT
TTTTACGGTTCCTGGCCTTTTGCTGGCCTTTTGCTCACATGTTCTTTCCTGCGTTATCCCCTGATTCTGT
GGATAACCGTATTACCGCCTTTGAGTGAGCTGATACCGCTCGCCGCAGCCGAACGACCGAGCGCAGCGAG
TCAGTGAGCGAGGAAGCGGAAGAGCGCCCAATACGCAAACCGCCTCTCCCCGCGCGTTGGCCGATTCATT
AATGCAGCGGATCCAGACATGATAAGATACATTGATGAGTTTGGACAAACCACAACTAGAATGCAGTGAA
AAAAATGCTTTATTTGTGAAATTTGTGATGCTATTGCTTTATTTGTAACCATTATAAGCTGCAATAAACA
AGTTAGCTTTTTGCAAAAGCCTAGGCCTCCAAAAAAGCCTCCTCACTACTTCTGGAATAGCTCAGAGGCC
GAGGCGGCCTCGGCCTCTGCATAAATAAAAAAAATTAGTCAGCCATGGGGCGGAGAATGGGCGGAACTGG
GCGGAGTTAGGGGCGGGATGGGCGGAGTTAGGGGCGGGACTATGGTTGCTGACTAATTGAGATGCGGATC
CGCTGGCACGACAGGTTTCCCGACTGGAAAGCGGGCAGTGAGCGCAACGCAATTAATGTGAGTTAGCTCA
CTCATTAGGCACCCCAGGCTTTACACTTTATGCTTCCGGCTCGTATGTTGTGTGGAATTGTGAGCGGATA
ACAATTTCACACAGGAAACAGCTATGACCATGATTACGCCAAGCTGGTCGACGGTGCACCGTCGACCAGC
TGGTCGACGGTGCAGGTCGAGGGATCTCCATAAGAGAAGAGGGACAGCTATGACTGGGAGTAGTCAGGAG
AGGAGGAAAAATCTGGCTAGTAAAACATGTAAGGAAAATTTTAGGGATGTTAAAGAAAAAAATAACACAA
AACAAAATAT
Features (pLannotate 1.2.2; 19 found; start..end, strand, type, name):
    199..254     -  polyA_signal   β-globin poly(A) signal: rabbit β-globin polyadenylation signal (Gil and Proudfoot, 1987)
    325..402     -  CDS            HBB (fragment): HBB_PONPY - Experimental evidence at transcript level: Swiss-Prot protein existence level 2. Involved in oxygen transport from the lung to the various peripheral tissues. From Pongo pygmaeus (Bornean orangutan).
    411..1130    -  CDS            EGFP: the original enhanced GFP (Yang et al., 1996) mammalian codon-optimized
   1138..1169    -  misc_feature   MCS (fragment): multiple cloning site
   1176..4388    -  CDS            SRGAP2: SRGP2_HUMAN - Also known as ARHGAP34, FNBP2, KIAA0456, SRGAP2A. Experimental evidence at protein level: Swiss-Prot protein existence level 1. RAC1 GTPase activating protein (GAP) that binds and deforms membranes, and regulates actin dynamics to regulate cell migration and differentiation. Plays an important role in different aspects of neuronal morphogenesis and migration mainly during development of the cerebral cortex. This includes the biogenesis of neurites, where it is required for both axons and dendrites outgrowth, and the maturation of the dendritic spines. Also stimulates the branchin
   4462..5478    -  intron         chimeric intron: chimera between introns from chicken β-actin and rabbit β-globin
   5479..5755    -  promoter       chicken β-actin promoter: No description available
   5757..6136    -  enhancer       CMV enhancer: human cytomegalovirus immediate early enhancer
   6167..6271    +  promoter       AmpR promoter: bla
   6272..7132    +  CDS            AmpR: β-lactamase; bla; confers resistance to ampicillin, carbenicillin, and related antibiotics
   7303..7891    +  rep_origin     ori: high-copy-number ColE1/pMB1/pBR322/pUC origin of replication
   8074..8128    +  CDS            lacI (fragment): lac repressor; lacI; The lac repressor binds to the lac operator to inhibit transcription in E. coli. This inhibition can be relieved by adding lactose or isopropyl-β-D-thiogalactopyranoside (IPTG).
   8130..8264    -  polyA_signal   SV40 poly(A) signal: SV40 polyadenylation signal
   8284..8419    -  rep_origin     SV40 ori: SV40 origin of replication
   8443..8465    -  promoter       SV40 promoter (fragment): SV40 enhancer and early promoter
   8472..8511    +  CDS            lacI (fragment): lac repressor; lacI; The lac repressor binds to the lac operator to inhibit transcription in E. coli. This inhibition can be relieved by adding lactose or isopropyl-β-D-thiogalactopyranoside (IPTG).
   8524..8545    +  protein_bind   CAP binding site: CAP binding activates transcription in the presence of cAMP. E. coli catabolite activator protein
   8560..8590    +  promoter       lac promoter: promoter for the E. coli lac operon
   8598..8614    +  protein_bind   lac operator: The lac repressor binds to the lac operator to inhibit transcription in E. coli. This inhibition can be relieved by adding lactose or isopropyl-β-D-thiogalactopyranoside (IPTG). lac repressor encoded by lacI
