[The description below was written by a language model from this plasmid's Addgene catalogue record and pLannotate feature annotations shown in this document.]
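Description:
pCAG_SRGAP2A_GAP(R527L_K566A) is an 8,830-nt mammalian expression plasmid built on the pCAG backbone. It is propagated in E. coli through a high-copy ColE1/pUC-type origin and selected with ampicillin via the β-lactamase (AmpR) gene and its own promoter. The backbone also carries an SV40 origin with an adjacent SV40 poly(A) signal and a short SV40 promoter remnant, plus leftover lac promoter/operator, CAP-site and lacI fragments. These appear to be cloning-vector remnants with no evident role in expressing the insert.

The payload is a single expression cassette driven by the composite CAG promoter: the CMV immediate-early enhancer, the chicken β-actin promoter and a chimeric chicken β-actin/rabbit β-globin intron, which together give strong, broadly active transcription in mammalian cells. Downstream lies the full-length human SRGAP2 (SRGAP2A) coding sequence, joined through a short multiple-cloning-site remnant to a C-terminal EGFP, so the protein can be followed by fluorescence. The transcript ends at a rabbit β-globin polyadenylation signal; the small annotated HBB fragment is probably part of that β-globin 3′ region.

The insert carries two point mutations, R527L and K566A, in the Rac1-specific GAP domain. According to the record, they abolish the GTPase-activating function of SRGAP2 without locking the domain in a Rac1-GDP-bound form. The construct therefore serves as a GAP-dead version for testing which SRGAP2 functions depend on its catalytic activity, and the associated study concerns excitatory and inhibitory synapse development. The two sequencing-derived feature tables agree, differing only in whether the β-actin promoter is annotated whole or as fragments.
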