Addgene plasmid #222617: pCAG_SRGAP2A_GAP(R527L_K566A)
Purpose: Expresses full length SRGAP2 with R527L, K566A mt in the Rac1-specific GAP domain that abrogates the GTPase activating function of SRGAP2 without locking the GAP-domain in a form bound to Rac1-GDP.
Depositing lab: Franck Polleux. Depositing organization: Columbia University. Publication: SRGAP2 and Its Human-Specific Paralog Co-Regulate the Development of Excitatory and Inhibitory Synapses. Fossati M, Pizzarelli R, Schmidt ER, Kupferman JV, Stroebel D, Polleux F, Charrier C. Neuron. 2016 Jul 20;91(2):356-69. doi: 10.1016/j.neuron.2016.06.013. Epub 2016 Jun 30. PubMed 27373832.
Backbone
  Vector backbone: pCAG
  Vector type: Mammalian Expression
Growth in bacteria
  Bacterial resistance: Ampicillin, 100 μg/mL
  Growth temperature: 37°C
  Growth strain: DH5alpha
  Copy number: Unknown
Gene/Insert
  Gene/Insert name: SRGAP2
  Species: H. sapiens (human)
  Mutation: Point mutations R527L and K566A (Rac1-specific GAP domain)
  Entrez Gene: SRGAP2 (a.k.a. ARHGAP34, FNBP2, SRGAP2A, SRGAP3)
  Tag / fusion protein: EGFP (C terminal on insert)
Terms and licenses: Academic/Nonprofit Terms; Industry Terms: Not Available to Industry
How to cite: pCAG_SRGAP2A_GAP(R527L_K566A) was a gift from Franck Polleux (Addgene plasmid # 222617 ; http://n2t.net/addgene:222617 ; RRID:Addgene_222617)
